Addgene plasmid #213358: OPRD1-DuET
Purpose: The DuET construct encodes the named human GPCR engineered with a cleaved hemagglutinin signal peptide, a 5' FLAG and a 3' 1D4 epitope tag optimized for expression in mammalian cells and proteomics studies.
Depositing lab: Thomas Sakmar. Depositing organization: Rockefeller University. Publication: Multiplexed selectivity screening of anti-GPCR antibodies. Dahl L, Kotliar IB, Bendes A, Dodig-Crnkovic T, Fromm S, Elofsson A, Uhlen M, Sakmar TP, Schwenk JM. Sci Adv. 2023 May 3;9(18):eadf9297. doi: 10.1126/sciadv.adf9297. Epub 2023 May 3. PubMed 37134173.
Backbone
  Vector backbone: pcDNA 3.1 (+)
  Vector type: Mammalian Expression
Growth in bacteria
  Bacterial resistance: Ampicillin, 100 μg/mL
  Growth temperature: 37°C
  Growth strain: DH5alpha
  Copy number: High Copy
Gene/Insert
  Gene/Insert name: OPRD1 (alt name: Opioid receptor delta 1)
  Species: H. sapiens (human)
  Entrez Gene: OPRD1 (a.k.a. DOP, DOR, DOR1, OPRD)
  Promoter: CMV, T7
  Tag / fusion protein: FLAG (N terminal on insert); 1D4 (C terminal on insert)
  Cloning method: Gibson Cloning
Terms and licenses: Academic/Nonprofit Terms; Industry Terms: Not Available to Industry
Depositor comments: Class: A, Family: Opioid. Ensembl ID: ENSG00000116329, Uniprot ID: P41143
How to cite: OPRD1-DuET was a gift from Thomas Sakmar (Addgene plasmid # 213358 ; http://n2t.net/addgene:213358 ; RRID:Addgene_213358)
