[The description below was written by a language model from this plasmid's Addgene catalogue record and pLannotate feature annotations shown in this document.]
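Description:
OPRD1-DuET is a mammalian expression plasmid built on the pcDNA 3.1 (+) backbone that encodes the human delta opioid receptor (OPRD1), a class A G protein-coupled receptor of the opioid family that responds to enkephalins and signals through G proteins to inhibit adenylate cyclase. In E. coli the 6.6 kb plasmid replicates from a high-copy ColE1/pUC-type origin and is selected with ampicillin through the bla gene and its promoter. An f1 origin is also present. For selection in mammalian cells, the backbone carries a neomycin phosphotransferase gene driven by the SV40 enhancer/early promoter and terminated by an SV40 polyadenylation signal. Short annotated fragments such as bom, ble, lacI, the lac promoter/operator region and a small HIV-1 LTR-like match appear to be backbone remnants or partial sequence matches rather than functional parts.

The receptor coding sequence, inserted by Gibson cloning, lies downstream of the CMV immediate-early enhancer and promoter and is followed by the bovine growth hormone polyadenylation signal. A T7 promoter sits between the CMV promoter and the insert and could support in vitro transcription. According to the record, the "DuET" design adds a cleavable hemagglutinin signal peptide and a FLAG epitope at the N terminus and a 1D4 epitope at the C terminus. The feature table detects only the FLAG sequence (annotated as a fragment of 3xFLAG) just upstream of OPRD1, and it does not annotate the signal peptide or the 1D4 tag. The dual tags give independent handles at either end of the receptor for capture and detection. The construct is intended for receptor expression in mammalian cells and proteomics work, and the associated study concerns multiplexed selectivity screening of anti-GPCR antibodies.
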