Features (pLannotate 1.2.2; 21 found; start..end, strand, type, name):
    775..879     -  promoter       AmpR promoter: bla
    938..990     -  misc_feature   bom (fragment): basis of mobility region from pBR322
   1145..1524    +  enhancer       CMV enhancer: human cytomegalovirus immediate early enhancer
   1525..1728    +  promoter       CMV promoter: human cytomegalovirus (CMV) immediate early promoter
   1724..1757    +  LTR            5' LTR (truncated) (fragment): truncated 5' long terminal repeat (LTR) from HIV-1
   1773..1791    +  promoter       T7 promoter: promoter for bacteriophage T7 RNA polymerase
   1884..1904    +  CDS            3xFLAG (fragment): three tandem FLAG® epitope tags
   1917..3032    +  CDS            OPRD1 (sequence partly withheld): OPRD_HUMAN - Also known as OPRD. Experimental evidence at protein level: Swiss-Prot protein existence level 1. G-protein coupled receptor that functions as receptor for endogenous enkephalins and for a subset of other opioids. Ligand binding causes a conformation change that triggers signaling via guanine nucleotide-binding proteins (G proteins) and modulates the activity of down-stream effectors, such as adenylate cyclase. Signaling leads to the inhibition of adenylate cyclase activity. Inhibits neurotransmitter release by reducing calcium ion currents and increasing potassium ion conductance
   3163..3387    +  polyA_signal   bGH poly(A) signal: bovine growth hormone polyadenylation signal
   3391..3412    +  promoter       SV40 promoter (fragment): SV40 enhancer and early promoter
   3433..3861    +  rep_origin     f1 ori (sequence partly withheld): f1 bacteriophage origin of replication; arrow indicates direction of (+) strand synthesis
   3875..4204    +  promoter       SV40 promoter: SV40 enhancer and early promoter
   4271..5062    +  CDS            neo: KKA2_KLEPN - Also known as kan, nptII. Experimental evidence at protein level: Swiss-Prot protein existence level 1. Resistance to kanamycin, neomycin, paromomycin, ribostamycin, butirosin and gentamicin B. From Klebsiella pneumoniae.
   5086..5244    +  CDS            ble (fragment): BLE_KLEPN - Experimental evidence at protein level: Swiss-Prot protein existence level 1. Binding protein with a strong affinity to the bleomycin family of antibiotics. Binds to CL990; an antimitotic-antibiotic compound. From Klebsiella pneumoniae.
   5239..5360    +  polyA_signal   SV40 poly(A) signal: SV40 polyadenylation signal
   5433..5449    -  protein_bind   lac operator: The lac repressor binds to the lac operator to inhibit transcription in E. coli. This inhibition can be relieved by adding lactose or isopropyl-β-D-thiogalactopyranoside (IPTG). lac repressor encoded by lacI
   5457..5487    -  promoter       lac promoter: promoter for the E. coli lac operon
   5502..5523    -  protein_bind   CAP binding site: CAP binding activates transcription in the presence of cAMP. E. coli catabolite activator protein
   5536..5628    -  CDS            lacI (fragment): lac repressor; lacI; The lac repressor binds to the lac operator to inhibit transcription in E. coli. This inhibition can be relieved by adding lactose or isopropyl-β-D-thiogalactopyranoside (IPTG).
   5811..6399    -  rep_origin     ori: high-copy-number ColE1/pMB1/pBR322/pUC origin of replication
   6570..774     -  CDS            AmpR (across the origin): β-lactamase; bla; confers resistance to ampicillin, carbenicillin, and related antibiotics
>Addgene plasmid #213358 | OPRD1-DuET | addgene full sequence | sequence record 430880 | Addgene NGS Result
AACTACGATACGGGAGGGCTTACCATCTGGCCCCAGTGCTGCAATGATACCGCGAGACCCACGCTCACCG
GCTCCAGATTTATCAGCAATAAACCAGCCAGCCGGAAGGGCCGAGCGCAGAAGTGGTCCTGCAACTTTAT
CCGCCTCCATCCAGTCTATTAATTGTTGCCGGGAAGCTAGAGTAAGTAGTTCGCCAGTTAATAGTTTGCG
CAACGTTGTTGCCATTGCTACAGGCATCGTGGTGTCACGCTCGTCGTTTGGTATGGCTTCATTCAGCTCC
GGTTCCCAACGATCAAGGCGAGTTACATGATCCCCCATGTTGTGCAAAAAAGCGGTTAGCTCCTTCGGTC
CTCCGATCGTTGTCAGAAGTAAGTTGGCCGCAGTGTTATCACTCATGGTTATGGCAGCACTGCATAATTC
TCTTACTGTCATGCCATCCGTAAGATGCTTTTCTGTGACTGGTGAGTACTCAACCAAGTCATTCTGAGAA
TAGTGTATGCGGCGACCGAGTTGCTCTTGCCCGGCGTCAATACGGGATAATACCGCGCCACATAGCAGAA
CTTTAAAAGTGCTCATCATTGGAAAACGTTCTTCGGGGCGAAAACTCTCAAGGATCTTACCGCTGTTGAG
ATCCAGTTCGATGTAACCCACTCGTGCACCCAACTGATCTTCAGCATCTTTTACTTTCACCAGCGTTTCT
GGGTGAGCAAAAACAGGAAGGCAAAATGCCGCAAAAAAGGGAATAAGGGCGACACGGAAATGTTGAATAC
TCATACTCTTCCTTTTTCAATATTATTGAAGCATTTATCAGGGTTATTGTCTCATGAGCGGATACATATT
TGAATGTATTTAGAAAAATAAACAAATAGGGGTTCCGCGCACATTTCCCCGAAAAGTGCCACCTGACGTC
GACGGATCGGGAGATCTCCCGATCCCCTATGGTGCACTCTCAGTACAATCTGCTCTGATGCCGCATAGTT
AAGCCAGTATCTGCTCCCTGCTTGTGTGTTGGAGGTCGCTGAGTAGTGCGCGAGCAAAATTTAAGCTACA
ACAAGGCAAGGCTTGACCGACATTTGCATGAAGAATCTGCTTAGGGTTAGGCGTTTTGCGCTGCTTCGCG
ATGTACGGGCCAGATATACGCGTTGACATTGATTATTGACTAGTTATTAATAGTAATCAATTACGGGGTC
ATTAGTTCATAGCCCATATATGGAGTTCCGCGTTACATAACTTACGGTAAATGGCCCGCCTGGCTGACCG
CCCAACGACCCCCGCCCATTGACGTCAATAATGACGTATGTTCCCATAGTAACGCCAATAGGGACTTTCC
ATTGACGTCAATGGGTGGAGTATTTACGGTAAACTGCCCACTTGGCAGTACATCAAGTGTATCATATGCC
AAGTACGCCCCCTATTGACGTCAATGACGGTAAATGGCCCGCCTGGCATTATGCCCAGTACATGACCTTA
TGGGACTTTCCTACTTGGCAGTACATCTACGTATTAGTCATCGCTATTACCATGGTGATGCGGTTTTGGC
AGTACATCAATGGGCGTGGATAGCGGTTTGACTCACGGGGATTTCCAAGTCTCCACCCCATTGACGTCAA
TGGGAGTTTGTTTTGGCACCAAAATCAACGGGACTTTCCAAAATGTCGTAACAACTCCGCCCCATTGACG
CAAATGGGCGGTAGGCGTGTACGGTGGGAGGTCTATATAAGCAGAGCTCTCTGGCTAACTAGAGAACCCA
CTGCTTACTGGCTTATCGAAATTAATACGACTCACTATAGGGAGACCCAAGCTGGCTAGCGTTTAAACTT
AAGCTTAGCGCCACCATGAAGACGATCATCGCCCTGAGCTACATCTTCTGCCTGGTATTCGCCGACTACA
AGGACGATGATGACGCCAGCATCGATATGGAACCAGCCCCTAGTGCAGGCGCAGAATTGCAGCCCCCTCT
GTTTGCCAACGCAAGTGACGCCTACCCTTCCGCGTGCCCCAGCGCAGGGGCTAACGCCAGCGGCCCTCCG
GGGGCAAGAAGCGCTAGC
[840 nt withheld, positions 2049-2888]
TTCAAGAGATGTTTTCGGCAGCTGTGTAGGAAGCCTTGTGGGCGACCCGACCCTTCAAGCTTCAGCCGAG
CTCGCGAAGCAACAGCAAGAGAGAGGGTAACCGCCTGTACTCCCAGCGATGGGCCCGGGGGTGGAGCCGC
CGCGATCGATACCGGTGGACGCACCGGTGAATTCGATGAGGCCAGCACCACCGTGTCTAAGACCGAGACT
TCTCAGGTGGCCCCTGCCTAACTCGAGTCTAGAGGGCCCGTTTAAACCCGCTGATCAGCCTCGACTGTGC
CTTCTAGTTGCCAGCCATCTGTTGTTTGCCCCTCCCCCGTGCCTTCCTTGACCCTGGAAGGTGCCACTCC
CACTGTCCTTTCCTAATAAAATGAGGAAATTGCATCGCATTGTCTGAGTAGGTGTCATTCTATTCTGGGG
GGTGGGGTGGGGCAGGACAGCAAGGGGGAGGATTGGGAAGACAATAGCAGGCATGCTGGGGATGCGGTGG
GCTCTATGGCTTCTGAGGCGGAAAGAACCAGCTGGGGCTCTAGGGGGTATCCCC
[124 nt withheld, positions 3433-3556]
C
[91 nt withheld, positions 3558-3648]
A
[49 nt withheld, positions 3650-3698]
CCTTTGACGTTGGAGTCCACGTTCTTT
[37 nt withheld, positions 3726-3762]
ACCCTATCTCGGTCTATTCTTTTGATTTATAAGGGATTTTGCCGATTTCGGCCTATTGGTTAAAAAATGA
GCTGATTTAACAAAAATTTAACGCGAATTAATTCTGTGGAATGTGTGTCAGTTAGGGTGTGGAAAGTCCC
CAGGCTCCCCAGCAGGCAGAAGTATGCAAAGCATGCATCTCAATTAGTCAGCAACCAGGTGTGGAAAGTC
CCCAGGCTCCCCAGCAGGCAGAAGTATGCAAAGCATGCATCTCAATTAGTCAGCAACCATAGTCCCGCCC
CTAACTCCGCCCATCCCGCCCCTAACTCCGCCCAGTTCCGCCCATTCTCCGCCCCATGGCTGACTAATTT
TTTTTATTTATGCAGAGGCCGAGGCCGCCTCTGCCTCTGAGCTATTCCAGAAGTAGTGAGGAGGCTTTTT
TGGAGGCCTAGGCTTTTGCAAAAAGCTCCCGGGAGCTTGTATATCCATTTTCGGATCTGATCAAGAGACA
GGATGAGGATCGTTTCGCATGATTGAACAAGATGGATTGCACGCAGGTTCTCCGGCCGCTTGGGTGGAGA
GGCTATTCGGCTATGACTGGGCACAACAGACAATCGGCTGCTCTGATGCCGCCGTGTTCCGGCTGTCAGC
GCAGGGGCGCCCGGTTCTTTTTGTCAAGACCGACCTGTCCGGTGCCCTGAATGAACTGCAGGACGAGGCA
GCGCGGCTATCGTGGCTGGCCACGACGGGCGTTCCTTGCGCAGCTGTGCTCGACGTTGTCACTGAAGCGG
GAAGGGACTGGCTGCTATTGGGCGAAGTGCCGGGGCAGGATCTCCTGTCATCTCACCTTGCTCCTGCCGA
GAAAGTATCCATCATGGCTGATGCAATGCGGCGGCTGCATACGCTTGATCCGGCTACCTGCCCATTCGAC
CACCAAGCGAAACATCGCATCGAGCGAGCACGTACTCGGATGGAAGCCGGTCTTGTCGATCAGGATGATC
TGGACGAAGAGCATCAGGGGCTCGCGCCAGCCGAACTGTTCGCCAGGCTCAAGGCGCGCATGCCCGACGG
CGAGGATCTCGTCGTGACCCATGGCGATGCCTGCTTGCCGAATATCATGGTGGAAAATGGCCGCTTTTCT
GGATTCATCGACTGTGGCCGGCTGGGTGTGGCGGACCGCTATCAGGACATAGCGTTGGCTACCCGTGATA
TTGCTGAAGAGCTTGGCGGCGAATGGGCTGACCGCTTCCTCGTGCTTTACGGTATCGCCGCTCCCGATTC
GCAGCGCATCGCCTTCTATCGCCTTCTTGACGAGTTCTTCTGAGCGGGACTCTGGGGTTCGAAATGACCG
ACCAAGCGACGCCCAACCTGCCATCACGAGATTTCGATTCCACCGCCGCCTTCTATGAAAGGTTGGGCTT
CGGAATCGTTTTCCGGGACGCCGGCTGGATGATCCTCCAGCGCGGGGATCTCATGCTGGAGTTCTTCGCC
CACCCCAACTTGTTTATTGCAGCTTATAATGGTTACAAATAAAGCAATAGCATCACAAATTTCACAAATA
AAGCATTTTTTTCACTGCATTCTAGTTGTGGTTTGTCCAAACTCATCAATGTATCTTATCATGTCTGTAT
ACCGTCGACCTCTAGCTAGAGCTTGGCGTAATCATGGTCATAGCTGTTTCCTGTGTGAAATTGTTATCCG
CTCACAATTCCACACAACATACGAGCCGGAAGCATAAAGTGTAAAGCCTGGGGTGCCTAATGAGTGAGCT
AACTCACATTAATTGCGTTGCGCTCACTGCCCGCTTTCCAGTCGGGAAACCTGTCGTGCCAGCTGCATTA
ATGAATCGGCCAACGCGCGGGGAGAGGCGGTTTGCGTATTGGGCGCTCTTCCGCTTCCTCGCTCACTGAC
TCGCTGCGCTCGGTCGTTCGGCTGCGGCGAGCGGTATCAGCTCACTCAAAGGCGGTAATACGGTTATCCA
CAGAATCAGGGGATAACGCAGGAAAGAACATGTGAGCAAAAGGCCAGCAAAAGGCCAGGAACCGTAAAAA
GGCCGCGTTGCTGGCGTTTTTCCATAGGCTCCGCCCCCCTGACGAGCATCACAAAAATCGACGCTCAAGT
CAGAGGTGGCGAAACCCGACAGGACTATAAAGATACCAGGCGTTTCCCCCTGGAAGCTCCCTCGTGCGCT
CTCCTGTTCCGACCCTGCCGCTTACCGGATACCTGTCCGCCTTTCTCCCTTCGGGAAGCGTGGCGCTTTC
TCATAGCTCACGCTGTAGGTATCTCAGTTCGGTGTAGGTCGTTCGCTCCAAGCTGGGCTGTGTGCACGAA
CCCCCCGTTCAGCCCGACCGCTGCGCCTTATCCGGTAACTATCGTCTTGAGTCCAACCCGGTAAGACACG
ACTTATCGCCACTGGCAGCAGCCACTGGTAACAGGATTAGCAGAGCGAGGTATGTAGGCGGTGCTACAGA
GTTCTTGAAGTGGTGGCCTAACTACGGCTACACTAGAAGAACGGTATTTGGTATCTGCGCTCTGCTGAAG
CCAGTTACCTTCGGAAAAAGAGTTGGTAGCTCTTGATCCGGCAAACAAACCACCGCTGGTAGCGGTGGTT
TTTTTGTTTGCAAGCAGCAGATTACGCGCAGAAAAAAAGGATCTCAAGAAGATCCTTTGATCTTTTCTAC
GGGGTCTGACGCTCAGTGGAACGAAAACTCACGTTAAGGGATTTTGGTCATGAGATTATCAAAAAGGATC
TTCACCTAGATCCTTTTAAATTAAAAATGAAGTTTTAAATCAATCTAAAGTATATATGAGTAAACTTGGT
CTGACAGTTACCAATGCTTAATCAGTGAGGCACCTATCTCAGCGATCTGTCTATTTCGTTCATCCATAGT
TGCCTGACTCCCCGTCGTGTAGAT
